>Addgene plasmid #149179 | pGBW-m4046657 | addgene full sequence | sequence record 307359 | Addgene NGS Result
AAATGGTCAGTTAGAGCGGCCGCTTGCTATATTGAAGTACGGATTAGAAGCCGCCGAGCGGGCGACAGCC
CTCCGACGGAAGACTCTCCTCCGTGCGTCCTCGTCTTCACCGGTCGCGTTCCTGAAACGCAGATGTGCCT
CGCGCCGCACTGCTCCGAACAATAAAGATTCTACAATACTAGCTTTTATGGTTATGAAGAGGAAAAATTG
GCAGTAACCTGGCCCCACAAACCTTCAAATTAACGAATCAAATTAACAACCATAGGATGATAATGCGATT
AGTTTTTTAGCCTTATTTCTGGGGTAATTAATCAGCGAAGCGATGATTTTTGATCTATTAACAGATATAT
AAATGGAAAAGCTGCATAACCACTTTAACTAATACTTTCAACATTTTCAGTTTGTATTACTTCTTATTCA
AATGTCATAAAAGTATCAACAAAAAATTGTTAATATACCTCTATACTTTAACGTCAAGGAGAAAAAACTA
TAATGGAAAATGTAACAGGACTCTTTAAAGATTGTAGTAAGGTAATCACTGGGTTACATCCTACACAGGC
ACCTACACACCTCAGTGTTGACACTAAATTCAAAACTGAAGGTTTATGTGTTGACATACCTGGCATACCT
AAGGACATGACCTATAGAAGACTCATCTCTATGATGGGTTTTAAAATGAATTATCAAGTTAATGGTTACC
CTAACATGTTTATCACCCGCGAAGAAGCTATAAGACATGTACGTGCATGGATTGGCTTCGATGTCGAGGG
GTGTCATGCTACTAGAGAAGCTGTTGGTACCAATTTACCTTTACAGCTAGGTTTTTCTACAGGTGTTAAC
CTAGTTGCTGTACCTACAGGTTATGTTGATACACCTAATAATACAGATTTTTCCAGAGTTAGTGCTAAAC
CACCGCCTGGAGATCAATTTAAACACCTCATACCACTTATGTACAAAGGACTTCCTTGGAATGTAGTGCG
TATAAAGATTGTACAAATGTTAAGTGACACACTTAAAAATCTCTCTGACAGAGTCGTATTTGTCTTATGG
GCACATGGCTTTGAGTTGACATCTATGAAGTATTTTGTGAAAATAGGACCTGAGCGCACCTGTTGTCTAT
GTGATAGACGTGCCACATGCTTTTCCACTGCTTCAGACACTTATGCCTGTTGGCATCATTCTATTGGATT
TGATTACGTCTATAATCCGTTTATGATTGATGTTCAACAATGGGGTTTTACAGGTAACCTACAAAGCAAC
CATGATCTGTATTGTCAAGTCCATGGTAATGCACATGTAGCTAGTTGTGATGCAATCATGACTAGGTGTC
TAGCTGTCCACGAGTGCTTTGTTAAGCGTGTTGACTGGACTATTGAATATCCTATAATTGGTGATGAACT
GAAGATTAATGCGGCTTGTAGAAAGGTTCAACACATGGTTGTTAAAGCTGCATTATTAGCAGACAAATTC
CCAGTTCTTCACGACATTGGTAACCCTAAAGCTATTAAGTGTGTACCTCAAGCTGATGTAGAATGGAAGT
TCTATGATGCACAGCCTTGTAGTGACAAAGCTTATAAAATAGAAGAATTATTCTATTCTTATGCCACACA
TTCTGACAAATTCACAGATGGTGTATGCCTATTTTGGAATTGCAATGTCGATAGATATCCTGCTAATTCC
ATTGTTTGTAGATTTGACACTAGAGTGCTATCTAACCTTAACTTGCCTGGTTGTGATGGTGGCAGTTTGT
ATGTAAATAAACATGCATTCCACACACCAGCTTTTGATAAAAGTGCTTTTGTTAATTTAAAACAATTACC
ATTTTTCTATTACTCTGACAGTCCATGTGAGTCTCATGGAAAACAAGTAGTGTCAGATATAGATTATGTA
CCACTAAAGTCTGCTACGTGTATAACACGTTGCAATTTAGGTGGTGCTGTCTGTAGACATCATGCTAATG
AGTACAGATTGTATCTCGATGCTTATAACATGATGATCTCAGCTGGCTTTAGCTTGTGGGTTTACAAACA
ATTTGATACTTATAACCTCTGGAACACTTTTACAAGACTTTAAACAGGCCCCTTTTCCTTTGTCGATATC
ATGTAATTAGTTATGTCACGCTTACATTCACGCCCTCCTCCCACATCCGCTCTAACCGAAAAGGAAGGAG
TTAGACAACCTGAAGTCTAGGTCCCTATTTATTTTTTTTAATAGTTATGTTAGTATTAAGAACGTTATTT
ATATTTCAAATTTTTCTTTTTTTTCTGTACAAAGCGGCCGCCGAACCACTAGTGCACTGCAGTACACGGT
TTCCTTGAAATTTTTTTGATTCGGTAATCTCCGAACAGAAGGAAGAACGAAGGAAGGAGCACAGACTTAG
ATTGGTATATATACGCATATGTAGTGTTGAAGAAACATGAAATTGCCCAGTATTCTTAACCCAACTGCAC
AGAACAAAAACGTGCAGGAAACGAAGATAAATCATGTCGAAAGCTACATATAAGGAACGTGCTGCTACTC
ATCCTAGTCCTGTTGCTGCCAAGCTATTTAATATCATGCACGAAAAGCAAACAAACTTGTGTGCTTCATT
GGATGTTCGTACCACCAAGGAATTACTGGAGTTAGTTGAAGCATTAGGTCCCAAAATTTGTTTACTAAAA
ACACATGTGGATATCTTGACTGATTTTTCCATGGAGGGCACAGTTAAGCCGCTAAAGGCATTATCCGCCA
AGTACAATTTTTTACTCTTCGAGGACAGAAAATTTGCTGACATTGGTAATACAGTCAAATTGCAGTACTC
TGCGGGTGTATACAGAATAGCAGAATGGGCAGACATTACGAATGCACACGGTGTGGTGGGCCCAGGTATT
GTTAGCGGTTTGAAGCAGGCGGCAGAAGAAGTAACAAAGGAACCTAGAGGCCTTTTGATGTTAGCAGAAT
TGTCATGCAAGGGCTCCCTATCTACTGGAGAATATACTAAGGGTACTGTTGACATTGCGAAGAGCGACAA
AGATTTTGTTATCGGCTTTATTGCTCAAAGAGACATGGGTGGAAGAGATGAAGGTTACGATTGGTTGATT
ATGACACCCGGTGTGGGTTTAGATGACAAGGGAGATGCATTGGGTCAACAGTATAGAACCGTGGATGATG
TGGTTTCTACAGGATCTGACATTATTATTGTTGGAAGAGGACTATTTGCAAAGGGAAGGGATGCTAAGGT
AGAGGGTGAACGTTACAGAAAAGCAGGCTGGGAAGCATATTTGAGAAGATGCGGCCAGCAAAACTAAAAA
ACTGTATTATAAGTAAATGCATGTATACTAAACTCACAAATTAGAGCTTCAATTTAATTATATCAGTTAT
TACCCGAGTAACGAAGCATCTGTGCTTCATTTTGTAGAACAAAAATGCAACGCGAGAGCGCTAATTTTTC
AAACAAAGAATCTGAGCTGCATTTTTACAGAACAGAAATGCAACGCGAAAGCGCTATTTTACCAACGAAG
AATCTGTGCTTCATTTTTGTAAAACAAAAATGCAACGCGAGAGCGCTAATTTTTCAAACAAAGAATCTGA
GCTGCATTTTTACAGAACAGAAATGCAACGCGAGAGCGCTATTTTACCAACAAAGAATCTATACTTCTTT
TTTGTTCTACAAAAATGCATCCCGAGAGCGCTATTTTTCTAACAAAGCATCTTAGATTACTTTTTTTCTC
CTTTGTGCGCTCTATAATGCAGTCTCTTGATAACTTTTTGCACTGTAGGTCCGTTAAGGTTAGAAGAAGG
CTACTTTGGTGTCTATTTTCTCTTCCATAAAAAAAGCCTGACTCCACTTCCCGCGTTTACTGATTACTAG
CGAAGCTGCGGGTGCATTTTTTCAAGATAAAGGCATCCCCGATTATATTCTATACCGATGTGGATTGCGC
ATACTTTGTGAACAGAAAGTGATAGCGTTGATGATTCTTCATTGGTCAGAAAATTATGAACGGTTTCTTC
TATTTTGTCTCTATATACTACGTATAGGAAATGTTTACATTTTCGTATTGTTTTCGATTCACTCTATGAA
TAGTTCTTACTACAATTTTTTTGTCTAAAGAGTAATACTAGAGATAAACATAAAAAATGTAGAGGTCGAG
TTTAGATGCAAGTTCAAGGAGCGAAAGGTGGATGGGTAGGTTATATAGGGATATAGCACAGAGATATATA
GCAAAGAGATACTTTTGAGCAATGTTTGTGGAAGCGGTATTCGCAATATTTTAGTAGCTCGTTACAGTCC
GGTGCGTTTTTGGTTTTTTGAAAGTGCGTCATCAGAGCGCTTTTGGTTTTCAAAAGCGCTCTGAAGTTCC
TATACTTTCTAGCTAGAGAATAGGAACTTCCCGAGCGGCCGCGTGTTACAAGCTTGACTCCAGCGTAACT
GGACTGCAATCAACTCACTGGCTCACCTTCACGGGTGGGCCTTTCTTCGGTAGAAAATCAAAGGATCTTC
TTGAGATCCTTTTTTTCTGCGCGTAATCTGCTGCTTGCAAACAAAAAAACCACCGCTACCAGCGGTGGTT
TGTTTGCCGGATCAAGAGCTACCAACTCTTTTTCCGAGGTAACTGGCTTCAGCAGAGCGCAGATACCAAA
TACTGTTCTTCTAGTGTAGCCGTAGTTAGGCCACCACTTCAAGAACTCTGTAGCACCGCCTACATACCTC
GCTCTGCTAATCCTGTTACCAGTGGCTGCTGCCAGTGGCGATAAGTCGTGTCTTACCGGGTTGGACTCAA
GACGATAGTTACCGGATAAGGCGCAGCGGTCGGGCTGAACGGGGGGTTCGTGCACACAGCCCAGCTTGGA
GCGAACGACCTACACCGAACTGAGATACCTACAGCGTGAGCTATGAGAAAGCGCCACGCTTCCCGAAGGG
AGAAAGGCGGACAGGTATCCGGTAAGCGGCAGGGTCGGAACAGGAGAGCGCACGAGGGAGCTTCCAGGGG
TAAACGCCTGGTATCTTTATAGTCCTGTCGGGTTTCGCCACCTCTGACTTGAGCATCGATTTTTGTGATG
CTCGTCAGGGGGGCGGAGCCTATGGAAAAACGCCAGCAACGCAGAAAGGCCCACCCGAAGGTGAGCCAGG
TGATTACATTTGGGCCCTCATCAGAGGTTTTCACCGTCATCACCGAAACGCGCGAGGCAGCTGCGGTAAA
GCTCATCAGCGTGGTCGTGAAGCGATTCACAGATGTCTGCCTGTTCATCCGCGTCCAGCTCGTTGAGTTT
CTCCAGAAGCGTTAATGTCTGGCTTCTGATAAAGCGGGCCATGTTAAGGGCGGTTTTTTCCTGTTTGGTC
ACTTACCAATGCTTAATCAGTGAGGCACCTATCTCAGCGATCTGTCTATTTCGTTCATCCATAGTTGCCT
GACTCCCCGTCGTGTAGATAACTACGATGCGGGAGGGCTTACCATCTGGCCCCAGTGCTGCAATGATACC
GCGAGACCCACGCTCACCGGCTCCAGATTTATCAGCAATAAACCAGCCAGCCGGGAGGGCCGAGCGCAGA
AGTGATCCTGCAACTTTATCCGCCTCCATCCAGTCTATTAATTGTTGCCGGGAAGCTAGAGTAAGTAGTT
CGCCAGTTAATAGTTTGCGCAACGTTGTTGCCATTGCTACAGGCATCGTGGTGTCACGCTCGTCGTTTGG
TATGGCTTCATTCAGCTCCGGTTCCCAACGATCAAGGCGAGTTACATGATCCCCCATGTTGTGCAAAAAA
GCGGTTAGCTCCTTCGGTCCTCCGATCGTTGCCAGAAGTAAGTTGGCCGCAGTGTTATCACTCATGGTTA
TGGCAGCACTGCATAATTCTCTTACTGTCATGCCATCCGTGAGATGCTTTTCTGTGACTGGTGAGTACTC
AACCAAGTCATTCTGAGAATAGTGTATGCGGCGACCGAGTTGCTCTTGCCCGGCGTCAATACGGGATAAT
ACCGCGCCACATAGCAGAACTTTAAAAGTGCTCATCATTGGAAAACGTTCTTCGGGGCGTAAACTCTCAA
GGATCTTACCGCTGTTGAGATCCAGTTCGATGTAACCCACTCGTGCACCCAACTGATCTTCAGCATCTTT
TACTTTCACCAGCGTTTCTGGGTGAGCAAAAACAGGAAGGCAAAATGCCGCAAAAAAGGGAATAAGGGCG
ACACGGAAATGTTGAATACTCATTTTAGCTTCCTTAGCTCCTGAAAATCTCGATAACTCAAAAAATACGC
CCGGTAGTGATCTTATTTCATTATGGTGAAAGTTGGAACCTCTTACGTGCCGATCAAGTCAAAAGCCTCC
GGTCGGAGGCTTTTGACTTTCTGCTATGGAGGTCAGGTATGATTT
Features (pLannotate 1.2.2; 13 found; start..end, strand, type, name):
     40..481     +  promoter       GAL1 promoter: S. cerevisiae GAL1; inducible promoter, regulated by Gal4
    496..2070    +  CDS            rep (fragment): R1AB_SARS2 - Experimental evidence at protein level: Swiss-Prot protein existence level 1. [2'-O-methyltransferase]: Methyltransferase that mediates mRNA cap 2'-O-ribose methylation to the 5'-cap structure of viral mRNAs. N7-methyl guanosine cap is a prerequisite for binding of nsp16. Therefore plays an essential role in viral mRNAs cap methylation which is essential to evade immune system. From Severe acute respiratory syndrome coronavirus 2 (2019-nCoV) (SARS-CoV-2).
   2099..2271    +  terminator     CYC1 terminator (fragment): S. cerevisiae CYC1; transcription terminator for CYC1
   2307..2483    +  promoter       URA3 promoter (fragment): S. cerevisiae URA3
   2484..3287    +  CDS            URA3: orotidine-5'-phosphate decarboxylase, required for uracil biosynthesis; S. cerevisiae URA3; yeast auxotrophic marker, counterselectable with 5-fluoroorotic acid (5-FOA)
   3370..4352    -  rep_origin     2μ ori: yeast 2μ plasmid origin of replication
   4430..4459    +  terminator     T3Te terminator: phage T3 early transcription terminator
   4481..5068    +  rep_origin     ori: high-copy-number ColE1/pMB1/pBR322/pUC origin of replication
   5080..5107    -  terminator     T7Te terminator: phage T7 early transcription terminator
   5131..5322    -  CDS            rop: Rop protein, which maintains plasmids at low copy number; rop
   5323..6183    -  CDS            AmpR: β-lactamase; bla; confers resistance to ampicillin, carbenicillin, and related antibiotics
   6184..6286    -  promoter       cat promoter: promoter of the E. coli cat gene encoding chloramphenicol acetyltransferase
   6287..6318    -  terminator     tonB terminator: bidirectional E. coli tonB-P14 transcription terminator
