[The description below was written by a language model from this plasmid's Addgene catalogue record and pLannotate feature annotations shown in this document.]
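Description:
pGBW-m4046657 is a yeast episomal expression plasmid that also replicates in E. coli, built to produce the SARS-CoV-2 3'-to-5' exonuclease in Saccharomyces cerevisiae. The backbone carries a yeast 2μ origin for multicopy maintenance and a URA3 marker with its own promoter. URA3 allows selection in uracil-auxotrophic strains and can be counterselected with 5-fluoroorotic acid. For propagation in bacteria it has a high-copy ColE1/pUC-type origin and an ampicillin resistance gene (β-lactamase), which the annotation places downstream of a cat promoter. Short phage T3 and T7 early terminators flank the bacterial origin, and a tonB terminator lies upstream of the resistance cassette, presumably insulating these modules from read-through transcription. The annotation also calls a short rop segment next to AmpR, although the catalogue lists the plasmid as high copy.

The payload is a wild-type coding sequence of about 1.6 kb from the ORF1ab replicase polyprotein, made by gene synthesis. The listing of budding yeast alongside the virus as species may reflect codon adaptation, but the record does not say so. The automated annotation identifies the insert only as a fragment of the replicase polyprotein, and its descriptive text concerns the 2'-O-methyltransferase. That text is generic to the polyprotein entry and does not contradict the catalogue's exonuclease designation. The insert sits between the GAL1 promoter, which is Gal4-regulated and galactose-inducible, and a CYC1 terminator fragment. No epitope or purification tag is annotated. The sequenced record is 6,345 nt, somewhat larger than the sum of the stated backbone and insert sizes. The depositor notes that its own quality-control sequencing may not cover the whole plasmid. The plasmid is suited to inducible production of this viral enzyme in yeast.
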