Addgene plasmid #149179: pGBW-m4046657
Purpose: Yeast Expression plasmid for SARS-CoV-2 3'-to-5' exonuclease
Depositing lab: Ginkgo Bioworks & Benjie Chen. Depositing organization: Ginkgo Bioworks.
Backbone
  Vector backbone: AmpR; 2u URA3
  Backbone size w/o insert (bp): 4078
  Vector type: Yeast Expression
  Selectable markers: URA3
Growth in bacteria
  Bacterial resistance: Ampicillin, 100 μg/mL
  Growth temperature: 37°C
  Growth strain: DH5alpha
  Copy number: High Copy
Gene/Insert
  Gene/Insert name: SARS-CoV-2 3'-to-5' exonuclease
  Species: S. cerevisiae (budding yeast); Severe acute respiratory syndrome coronavirus 2
  Insert size (bp): 1574
  Mutation: wt
  Entrez Gene: ORF1ab (a.k.a. GU280_gp01)
  Promoter: pGAL1
  Cloning method: Unknown
Resource information
  A portion of this plasmid was derived from a plasmid made by: GinkgoBioworks
Depositor comments: NCBI Reference Sequence: YP_009725309.1. Created by gene synthesis with Not1 site. NGS used for QC was performed by Ginkgo and may not fully cover the entire plasmid.
How to cite: pGBW-m4046657 was a gift from Ginkgo Bioworks & Benjie Chen (Addgene plasmid # 149179 ; http://n2t.net/addgene:149179 ; RRID:Addgene_149179)
